>Addgene plasmid #63931 | pAAV-RAM-d2TTA::TRE-MCS-WPRE-pA | depositor full sequence | sequence record 106989 | pAAV-RAM-d2TTA::TRE-MCS-WPRE-pA sequence 7649 bps
G
[124 nt withheld, positions 2-125]
C
[91 nt withheld, positions 127-217]
A
[49 nt withheld, positions 219-267]
CCTTTGACGTTGGAGTCCACGTTCTTT
[37 nt withheld, positions 295-331]
ACCCTATCTCGGTCTATTCTTTTGATTTATAAGGGATTTTGCCGATTTCGGCCTATTGGTTAAAAAATGA
GCTGATTTAACAAAAATTTAACGCGAATTTTAACAAAATATTAACGTTTACAATTTCAGGTGGCACTTTT
CGGGGAAATGTGCGCGGAACCCCTATTTGTTTATTTTTCTAAATACATTCAAATATGTATCCGCTCATGA
GACAATAACCCTGATAAATGCTTCAATAATATTGAAAAAGGAAGAGTATGAGTATTCAACATTTCCGTGT
CGCCCTTATTCCCTTTTTTGCGGCATTTTGCCTTCCTGTTTTTGCTCACCCAGAAACGCTGGTGAAAGTA
AAAGATGCTGAAGATCAGTTGGGTGCACGAGTGGGTTACATCGAACTGGATCTCAACAGCGGTAAGATCC
TTGAGAGTTTTCGCCCCGAAGAACGTTTTCCAATGATGAGCACTTTTAAAGTTCTGCTATGTGGCGCGGT
ATTATCCCGTATTGACGCCGGGCAAGAGCAACTCGGTCGCCGCATACACTATTCTCAGAATGACTTGGTT
GAGTACTCACCAGTCACAGAAAAGCATCTTACGGATGGCATGACAGTAAGAGAATTATGCAGTGCTGCCA
TAACCATGAGTGATAACACTGCGGCCAACTTACTTCTGACAACGATCGGAGGACCGAAGGAGCTAACCGC
TTTTTTGCACAACATGGGGGATCATGTAACTCGCCTTGATCGTTGGGAACCGGAGCTGAATGAAGCCATA
CCAAACGACGAGCGTGACACCACGATGCCTGTAGCAATGGCAACAACGTTGCGCAAACTATTAACTGGCG
AACTACTTACTCTAGCTTCCCGGCAACAATTAATAGACTGGATGGAGGCGGATAAAGTTGCAGGACCACT
TCTGCGCTCGGCCCTTCCGGCTGGCTGGTTTATTGCTGATAAATCTGGAGCCGGTGAGCGTGGGTCTCGC
GGTATCATTGCAGCACTGGGGCCAGATGGTAAGCCCTCCCGTATCGTAGTTATCTACACGACGGGGAGTC
AGGCAACTATGGATGAACGAAATAGACAGATCGCTGAGATAGGTGCCTCACTGATTAAGCATTGGTAACT
GTCAGACCAAGTTTACTCATATATACTTTAGATTGATTTAAAACTTCATTTTTAATTTAAAAGGATCTAG
GTGAAGATCCTTTTTGATAATCTCATGACCAAAATCCCTTAACGTGAGTTTTCGTTCCACTGAGCGTCAG
ACCCCGTAGAAAAGATCAAAGGATCTTCTTGAGATCCTTTTTTTCTGCGCGTAATCTGCTGCTTGCAAAC
AAAAAAACCACCGCTACCAGCGGTGGTTTGTTTGCCGGATCAAGAGCTACCAACTCTTTTTCCGAAGGTA
ACTGGCTTCAGCAGAGCGCAGATACCAAATACTGTCCTTCTAGTGTAGCCGTAGTTAGGCCACCACTTCA
AGAACTCTGTAGCACCGCCTACATACCTCGCTCTGCTAATCCTGTTACCAGTGGCTGCTGCCAGTGGCGA
TAAGTCGTGTCTTACCGGGTTGGACTCAAGACGATAGTTACCGGATAAGGCGCAGCGGTCGGGCTGAACG
GGGGGTTCGTGCACACAGCCCAGCTTGGAGCGAACGACCTACACCGAACTGAGATACCTACAGCGTGAGC
ATTGAGAAAGCGCCACGCTTCCCGAAGGGAGAAAGGCGGACAGGTATCCGGTAAGCGGCAGGGTCGGAAC
AGGAGAGCGCACGAGGGAGCTTCCAGGGGGAAACGCCTGGTATCTTTATAGTCCTGTCGGGTTTCGCCAC
CTCTGACTTGAGCGTCGATTTTTGTGATGCTCGTCAGGGGGGCGGAGCCTATGGAAAAACGCCAGCAACG
CGGCCTTTTTACGGTTCCTGGCCTTTTGCTGGCCTTTTGCTCACATGTTCTTTCCTGCGTTATCCCCTGA
TTCTGTGGATAACCGTATTACCGCCTTTGAGTGAGCTGATACCGCTCGCCGCAGCCGAACGACCGAGCGC
AGCGAGTCAGTGAGCGAGGAAGCGGAAGAGCGCCTGATGCGGTATTTTCTCCTTACGCATCTGTGCGGTA
TTTCACACCGCAGACCAGCCGCGTAACCTGGCAAAATCGGTTACGGTTGAGTAATAAATGGATGCCCTGC
GTAAGCGGGTGTGGGCGGACAATAAAGTCTTAAACTGAACAAAATAGATCTAAACTATGACAATAAAGTC
TTAAACTAGACAGAATAGTTGTAAACTGAAATCAGTCCAGTTATGCTGTGAAAAAGCATACTGGACTTTT
GTTATGGCTAAAGCAAACTCTTCATTTTCTGAAGTGCAAATTGCCCGTCGTATTAAAGAGGGGCGTGGCC
AAGGGCATGGTAAAGACTATATTCGCGGCGTTGTGACAATTTACCGAACAACTCCGCGGCCGGGAAGCCG
ATCTCGGCTTGAACGAATTGTTAGGTGGCGGTACTTGGGTCGATATCAAAGTGCATCACTTCTTCCCGTA
TGCCCAACTTTGTATAGAGAGCCACTGCGGGATCGTCACCGTAATCTGCTTGCACGTAGATCACATAAGC
ACCAAGCGCGTTGGCCTCATGCTTGAGGAGATTGATGAGCGCGGTGGCAATGCCCTGCCTCCGGTGCTCG
CCGGAGACTGCGAGATCATAGATATAGATCTCACTACGCGGCTGCTCAAACCTGGGCAGAACGTAAGCCG
CGAGAGCGCCAACAACCGCTTCTTGGTCGAAGGCAGCAAGCGCGATGAATGTCTTACTACGGAGCAAGTT
CCCGAGGTAATCGGAGTCCGGCTGATGTTGGGAGTAGGTGGCTACGTCTCCGAACTCACGACCGAAAAGA
TCAAGAGCAGCCCGCATGGATTTGACTTGGTCAGGGCCGAGCCTACATGTGCGAATGATGCCCATACTTG
AGCCACCTAACTTTGTTTTAGGGCGACTGCCCTGCTGCGTAACATCGTTGCTGCTGCGTAACATCGTTGC
TGCTCCATAACATCAAACATCGACCCACGGCGTAACGCGCTTGCTGCTTGGATGCCCGAGGCATAGACTG
TACAAAAAAACAGTCATAACAAGCCATGAAAACCGCCACTGCGCCGTTACCACCGCTGCGTTCGGTCAAG
GTTCTGGACCAGTTGCGTGAGCGCATACGCTACTTGCATTACAGTTTACGAACCGAACAGGCTTATGTCA
ACTGGGTTCGTGCCTTCATCCGTTTCCACGGTGTGCGTCACCCGGCAACCTTGGGCAGCAGCGAAGTCGA
GGCATTTCTGTCCTGGCTGGCGAACGAGCGCAAGGTTTCGGTCTCCACGCATCGTCAGGCATTGGCGGCC
TTGCTGTTCTTCTACGGCAAGGTGCTGTGCACGGATCTGCCCTGGCTTCAGGAGATCGGAAGACCTCGGC
CGTCGCGGCGCTTGCCGGTGGTGCTGACCCCGGATGAAGTGGTTCGCATCCTCGGTTTTCTGGAAGGCGA
GCATCGTTTGTTCGCCCAGGACTCTAGCTATAGTTCTAGTGGTTGGCTACATTATTGAAGCATTTATCAG
GGTTATTGTCTCAGAGCATGCCTGCAGGCAGCTGCGCGCTCGCTCGCTCACTGAGGCCGCCCGGGCGTCG
GGCGACCTTTGGTCGCCCGGCCTCAGTGAGCGAGCGAGCGCGCAGAGAGGGAGTGGCCAACTCCATCACT
AGGGGTTCCTGCGGCCGCATCTCGAGTTTACTCCCTATCAGTGATAGAGAACGTATGTCGAGTTTACTCC
CTATCAGTGATAGAGAACGATGTCGAGTTTACTCCCTATCAGTGATAGAGAACGTATGTCGAGTTTACTC
CCTATCAGTGATAGAGAACGTATGTCGAGTTTACTCCCTATCAGTGATAGAGAACGTATGTCGAGTTTAT
CCCTATCAGTGATAGAGAACGTATGTCGAGTTTACTCCCTATCAGTGATAGAGAACGTATGTCGAGGTAG
GCGTGTACGGTGGGAGGCCTATATAAGCAGAGCTCGTTTAGTGAACCGTCAGATCGCCACCGGTGTTTAA
ACGCTAGCGGCGCGCCAGCGATCCACCGGATCTAGATAACTGATCCTTATCGATAATCAACCTCTGGATT
ACAAAATTTGTGAAAGATTGACTGGTATTCTTAACTATGTTGCTCCTTTTACGCTATGTGGATACGCTGC
TTTAATGCCTTTGTATCATGCTATTGCTTCCCGTATGGCTTTCATTTTCTCCTCCTTGTATAAATCCTGG
TTGCTGTCTCTTTATGAGGAGTTGTGGCCCGTTGTCAGGCAACGTGGCGTGGTGTGCACTGTGTTTGCTG
ACGCAACCCCCACTGGTTGGGGCATTGCCACCACCTGTCAGCTCCTTTCCGGGACTTTCGCTTTCCCCCT
CCCTATTGCCACGGCGGAACTCATCGCCGCCTGCCTTGCCCGCTGCTGGACAGGGGCTCGGCTGTTGGGC
ACTGACAATTCCGTGGTGTTGTCGGGGAAATCATCGTCCTTTCCTTGGCTGCTCGCCTGTGTTGCCACCT
GGATTCTGCGCGGGACGCCCTTCTGCTACGTCCCTTCGGCCCTCAATCCAGCGGACCTTCCTTCCCGCGG
CCTGCTGCCGGCTCTGCGGCCTCTTCCGCGTCTTCGCCTTCGCCCTCAGACGAGTCGGATCTCCCTTTGG
GCCGCCTCCCCGCCTGATCGATACCGTCGACTAGAGCTCGCTGATCAGCCTCGACTGTGCCTTCTAGTTG
CCAGCCATCTGTTGTTTGCCCCTCCCCCGTGCCTTCCTTGACCCTGGAAGGTGCCACTCCCACTGTCCTT
TCCTAATAAAATGAGGAAATTGCATCGCATTGTCTGAGTAGGTGTCATTCTATTCTGGGGGGTGGGGTGG
GGCAGGACAGCAAGGGGGAGGATTGGGAAGACAATAGCAGACTAGTACGTCTCTCAAGGATAAGTAAGTA
ATATTAAGGTACGGGAGGTATTGGACAGGCCGCAATAAAATATCTTTATTTTCATTACATCTGTGTGTTG
GTTTTTTGTGTGAATCGATAGTACTAACATACGCTCTCCATCAAAACAAAACGAAACAAAACAAACTAGC
AAAATAGGCTGTCCCCAGTGCAAGTGCAGGTGCCAGAACATTTCTCTGGCCTAACTGGCCGACGCGTACC
CTAGAAGTTTGTTCGTGACTCAGACTAGAAGTTTGTTCGTGACTCAGACTAGAAGTTTGTTCGTGACTCA
GACTAGAAGTTTGTTCGTGACTCAGAACTCATTCATAAAACGCTTGTTATAAAAGCAGTGGCTGCGGCGC
CTCGTACTCCAACCGCATCTGCAGCGAGCAACTGAGAAGCCAAGACTGAGCCGGCGGCCGGATCCAGCTC
ATGAGCCATGGCTTCCCGCCGGAGGTGGAGGAGCAGGATGATGGCACGCTGCCCATGTCTTGTGCCCAGG
AGAGCGGGATGGACCGTCACCCTGCAGCCTGTGCTTCTGCTAGGATCAATGTGGAATTCACCATGTCTAG
ACTGGACAAGAGCAAAGTCATAAACTCTGCTCTGGAATTACTCAATGAAGTCGGTATCGAAGGCCTGACG
ACAAGGAAACTCGCTCAAAAGCTGGGAGTTGAGCAGCCTACCCTGTACTGGCACGTGAAGAACAAGCGGG
CCCTGCTCGATGCCCTGGCAATCGAGATGCTGGACAGGCATCATACCCACTTCTGCCCCCTGGAAGGCGA
GTCATGGCAAGACTTTCTGCGGAACAACGCCAAGTCATTCCGCTGTGCTCTCCTCTCACATCGCGACGGG
GCTAAAGTGCATCTCGGCACCCGCCCAACAGAGAAACAGTACGAAACCCTGGAAAATCAGCTCGCGTTCC
TGTGTCAGCAAGGCTTCTCCCTGGAGAACGCACTGTACGCTCTGTCCGCCGTGGGCCACTTTACACTGGG
CTGCGTATTGGAGGATCAGGAGCATCAAGTAGCAAAAGAGGAAAGAGAGACACCTACCACCGATTCTATG
CCCCCACTTCTGAGACAAGCAATTGAGCTGTTCGACCATCAGGGAGCCGAACCTGCCTTCCTTTTCGGCC
TGGAACTAATCATATGTGGCCTGGAGAAACAGCTAAAGTGCGAAAGCGGCGGGCCGGCCGACGCCCTTGA
CGATTTTGACTTAGACATGCTCCCAGCCGATGCCCTTGACGACTTTGACCTTGATATGCTGCCTGCTGAC
GCTCTTGACGATTTTGACCTTGACATGCTCCCCGGGTAACTAAGTAAGCATCGATACCGTCGACCTCGAG
GGGGGGCCCGGTACCCAATTCGCCCTATAGTGAGTCGTATTACGCGCGCAGCGGCCGACCATGGCCCAAC
TTGTTTATTGCAGCTTATAATGGTTACAAATAAAGCAATAGCATCACAAATTTCACAAATAAAGCATTTT
TTTCACTGCATTCTAGTTGTGGTTTGTCCAAACTCATCAATGTATCTTATCATGTCTGGATCTCCGGACC
ACGTGCGGACCGAGCGGCCGCAGGAACCCCTAGTGATGGAGTTGGCCACTCCCTCTCTGCGCGCTCGCTC
GCTCACTGAGGCCGGGCGACCAAAGGTCGCCCGACGCCCGGGCTTTGCCCGGGCGGCCTCAGTGAGCGAG
CGAGCGCGCAGCTGCCTGCAGGAAGCTGTAAGCTTGTCGAGAAGTACTAGAGGATCATAATCAGCCATAC
CACATTTGTAGAGGTTTTACTTGCTTTAAAAAACCTCCCACACCTCCCCCTGAACCTGAAACATAAAATG
AATGCAATTGTTGTTGTTAACTTGTTTATTGCAGCTTATAATGGTTACAAATAAAGCAATAGCATCACAA
ATTTCACAAATAAAGCATTTTTTTCACTGCATTCTAGTTGTGGTTTGTCCAAACTCATCAATGTATCTTA
TCATGTCTGGATCTGATCACTGATATCGCCTAGGAGATCCGAACCAGATAAGTGAAATCTAGTTCCAAAC
TATTTTGTCATTTTTAATTTTCGTATTAGCTTACGACGCTACACCCAGTTCCCATCTATTTTGTCACTCT
TCCCTAAATAATCCTTAAAAACTCCATTTCCACCCCTCCCAGTTCCCAACTATTTTGTCCGCCCACAGCG
GGGCATTTTTCTTCCTGTTATGTTTTTAATCAAACATCCTGCCAACTCCATGTGACAAACCGTCATCTTC
GGCTACTTTTTCTCTGTCACAGAATGAAAATTTTTCTGTCATCTCTTCGTTATTAATGTTTGTAATTGAC
TGAATATCAACGCTTATTTGCAGCCTGAATGGCGAATG
Features (pLannotate 1.2.2; 28 found; start..end, strand, type, name):
      2..457     +  rep_origin     f1 ori (sequence partly withheld): f1 bacteriophage origin of replication; arrow indicates direction of (+) strand synthesis
    484..588     +  promoter       AmpR promoter: bla
    589..1449    +  CDS            AmpR: β-lactamase; bla; confers resistance to ampicillin, carbenicillin, and related antibiotics
   1620..2208    +  rep_origin     ori: high-copy-number ColE1/pMB1/pBR322/pUC origin of replication
   2394..2443    -  misc_feature   bom (fragment): basis of mobility region from pBR322
   2511..2735    -  mobile_element Tn7R: mini-Tn7 element (right end of the Tn7 transposon) Tn7
   2802..3335    -  CDS            GmR: gentamycin acetyltransferase; aacC1; confers resistance to gentamycin
   3524..3552    -  promoter       Pc promoter: intI1 (promoter lies within the coding sequence); class 1 integron promoter
   3530..3877    -  CDS            YPR2_ECOLX (fragment): Protein predicted: Swiss-Prot protein existence level 4. From Escherichia coli.
   3882..3914    -  promoter       AmpR promoter (fragment): bla
   3933..3960    +  repeat_region  AAV2 ITR (fragment): inverted terminal repeat of adeno-associated virus serotype 2 inverted
   3989..4016    +  repeat_region  AAV2 ITR (fragment): inverted terminal repeat of adeno-associated virus serotype 2 inverted
   4065..4379    +  promoter       tight TRE promoter: Tet-responsive promoter PTight, consisting of seven tet operator sequences followed by the minimal CMV promoter
   4446..5034    +  misc_feature   WPRE: woodchuck hepatitis virus posttranscriptional regulatory element
   5076..5187    +  polyA_signal   bGH poly(A) signal: bovine growth hormone polyadenylation signal
   5335..5383    +  polyA_signal   poly(A) signal: synthetic polyadenylation signal
   5397..5488    +  misc_feature   pause site: RNA polymerase II transcriptional pause signal from the human α2 globin gene
   5725..5844    +  CDS            d2EYFP (fragment): EYFP destabilized by residues 422-461 of mouse ornithine decarboxylase, giving an in vivo half-life of ~2 hours mammalian codon-optimized
   5854..6551    +  CDS            rtTA3 (fragment): reverse tetracycline transactivator 3 activates expression from Tet-responsive promoters in the presence of doxycycline
   6481..6591    +  CDS            VP48: 3 tandem repeats of the minimal activation domain of herpes simplex virus VP16 (Cheng et al., 2013)
   6611..6646    +  misc_feature   MCS (fragment): pBluescript multiple cloning site
   6655..6673    -  promoter       T7 promoter: promoter for bacteriophage T7 RNA polymerase
   6699..6833    +  polyA_signal   SV40 poly(A) signal: SV40 polyadenylation signal
   6863..7003    +  repeat_region  AAV2 ITR: inverted terminal repeat of adeno-associated virus serotype 2 inverted
   7034..7117    +  CDS            large T antigen (fragment): large T antigen from SV40 (simian virus 40)
   7140..7274    +  polyA_signal   SV40 poly(A) signal: SV40 polyadenylation signal
   7303..7468    -  mobile_element Tn7L: mini-Tn7 element (left end of the Tn7 transposon) Tn7
   7631..7647    +  CDS            lacZα (fragment): LacZα fragment of β-galactosidase; lacZ fragment
