>Addgene plasmid #63931 | pAAV-RAM-d2TTA::TRE-MCS-WPRE-pA | addgene full sequence | sequence record 490776 | Addgene NGS Result
G
[124 nt withheld, positions 2-125]
C
[91 nt withheld, positions 127-217]
A
[49 nt withheld, positions 219-267]
CCTTTGACGTTGGAGTCCACGTTCTT
[37 nt withheld, positions 294-330]
ACCCTATCTCGGTCTATTCTTTTGATTTATAAGGGATTTTGCCGATTTCGGCCTATTGGTTAAAAAATGA
GCTGATTTAACAAAAATTTAACGCGAATTTTAACAAAATATTAACGCTTACAATTTAGGTGGCACTTTTC
GGGGAAATGTGCGCGGAACCCCTATTTGTTTATTTTTCTAAATACATTCAAATATGTATCCGCTCATGAG
ACAATAACCCTGATAAATGCTTCAATAATATTGAAAAAGGAAGAGTATGAGTATTCAACATTTCCGTGTC
GCCCTTATTCCCTTTTTTGCGGCATTTTGCCTTCCTGTTTTTGCTCACCCAGAAACGCTGGTGAAAGTAA
AAGATGCTGAAGATCAGTTGGGTGCACGAGTGGGTTACATCGAACTGGATCTCAACAGCGGTAAGATCCT
TGAGAGTTTTCGCCCCGAAGAACGTTTTCCAATGATGAGCACTTTTAAAGTTCTGCTATGTGGCGCGGTA
TTATCCCGTATTGACGCCGGGCAAGAGCAACTCGGTCGCCGCATACACTATTCTCAGAATGACTTGGTTG
AGTACTCACCAGTCACAGAAAAGCATCTTACGGATGGCATGACAGTAAGAGAATTATGCAGTGCTGCCAT
AACCATGAGTGATAACACTGCGGCCAACTTACTTCTGACAACGATCGGAGGACCGAAGGAGCTAACCGCT
TTTTTGCACAACATGGGGGATCATGTAACTCGCCTTGATCGTTGGGAACCGGAGCTGAATGAAGCCATAC
CAAACGACGAGCGTGACACCACGATGCCTGTAGCAATGGCAACAACGTTGCGCAAACTATTAACTGGCGA
ACTACTTACTCTAGCTTCCCGGCAACAATTAATAGACTGGATGGAGGCGGATAAAGTTGCAGGACCACTT
CTGCGCTCGGCCCTTCCGGCTGGCTGGTTTATTGCTGATAAATCTGGAGCCGGTGAGCGTGGGTCTCGCG
GTATCATTGCAGCACTGGGGCCAGATGGTAAGCCCTCCCGTATCGTAGTTATCTACACGACGGGGAGTCA
GGCAACTATGGATGAACGAAATAGACAGATCGCTGAGATAGGTGCCTCACTGATTAAGCATTGGTAACTG
TCAGACCAAGTTTACTCATATATACTTTAGATTGATTTAAAACTTCATTTTTAATTTAAAAGGATCTAGG
TGAAGATCCTTTTTGATAATCTCATGACCAAAATCCCTTAACGTGAGTTTTCGTTCCACTGAGCGTCAGA
CCCCGTAGAAAAGATCAAAGGATCTTCTTGAGATCCTTTTTTTCTGCGCGTAATCTGCTGCTTGCAAACA
AAAAAACCACCGCTACCAGCGGTGGTTTGTTTGCCGGATCAAGAGCTACCAACTCTTTTTCCGAAGGTAA
CTGGCTTCAGCAGAGCGCAGATACCAAATACTGTTCTTCTAGTGTAGCCGTAGTTAGGCCACCACTTCAA
GAACTCTGTAGCACCGCCTACATACCTCGCTCTGCTAATCCTGTTACCAGTGGCTGCTGCCAGTGGCGAT
AAGTCGTGTCTTACCGGGTTGGACTCAAGACGATAGTTACCGGATAAGGCGCAGCGGTCGGGCTGAACGG
GGGGTTCGTGCACACAGCCCAGCTTGGAGCGAACGACCTACACCGAACTGAGATACCTACAGCGTGAGCT
ATGAGAAAGCGCCACGCTTCCCGAAGGGAGAAAGGCGGACAGGTATCCGGTAAGCGGCAGGGTCGGAACA
GGAGAGCGCACGAGGGAGCTTCCAGGGGGAAACGCCTGGTATCTTTATAGTCCTGTCGGGTTTCGCCACC
TCTGACTTGAGCGTCGATTTTTGTGATGCTCGTCAGGGGGGCGGAGCCTATGGAAAAACGCCAGCAACGC
GGCCTTTTTACGGTTCCTGGCCTTTTGCTGGCCTTTTGCTCACATGTTCTTTCCTGCGTTATCCCCTGAT
TCTGTGGATAACCGTATTACCGCCTTTGAGTGAGCTGATACCGCTCGCCGCAGCCGAACGACCGAGCGCA
GCGAGTCAGTGAGCGAGGAAGCGGAAGAGCGCCTGATGCGGTATTTTCTCCTTACGCATCTGTGCGGTAT
TTCACACCGCATAGACCAGCCGCGTAACCTGGCAAAATCGGTTACGGTTGAGTAATAAATGGATGCCCTG
CGTAAGCGGGTGTGGGCGGACAATAAAGTCTTAAACTGAACAAAATAGATCTAAACTATGACAATAAAGT
CTTAAACTAGACAGAATAGTTGTAAACTGAAATCAGTCCAGTTATGCTGTGAAAAAGCATACTGGACTTT
TGTTATGGCTAAAGCAAACTCTTCATTTTCTGAAGTGCAAATTGCCCGTCGTATTAAAGAGGGGCGTGGC
CAAGGGCATGGTAAAGACTATATTCGCGGCGTTGTGACAATTTACCGAACAACTCCGCGGCCGGGAAGCC
GATCTCGGCTTGAACGAATTGTTAGGTGGCGGTACTTGGGTCGATATCAAAGTGCATCACTTCTTCCCGT
ATGCCCAACTTTGTATAGAGAGCCACTGCGGGATCGTCACCGTAATCTGCTTGCACGTAGATCACATAAG
CACCAAGCGCGTTGGCCTCATGCTTGAGGAGATTGATGAGCGCGGTGGCAATGCCCTGCCTCCGGTGCTC
GCCGGAGACTGCGAGATCATAGATATAGATCTCACTACGCGGCTGCTCAAACTTGGGCAGAACGTAAGCC
GCGAGAGCGCCAACAACCGCTTCTTGGTCGAAGGCAGCAAGCGCGATGAATGTCTTACTACGGAGCAAGT
TCCCGAGGTAATCGGAGTCCGGCTGATGTTGGGAGTAGGTGGCTACGTCTCCGAACTCACGACCGAAAAG
ATCAAGAGCAGCCCGCATGGATTTGACTTGGTCAGGGCCGAGCCTACATGTGCGAATGATGCCCATACTT
GAGCCACCTAACTTTGTTTTAGGGCGACTGCCCTGCTGCGTAACATCGTTGCTGCTCCATAACATCAAAC
ATCGACCCACGGCGTAACGCGCTTGCTGCTTGGATGCCCGAGGCATAGACTGTACAAAAAAACAGTCATA
ACAAGCCATGAAAACCGCCACTGCGCCGTTACCACCGCTGCGTTCGGTCAAGGTTCTGGACCAGTTGCGT
GAGCGCATACGCTACTTGCATTACAGTTTACGAACCGAACAGGCTTATGTCAACTGGGTTCGTGCCTTCA
TCCGTTTCCACGGTGTGCGTCACCCGGCAACCTTGGGCAGCAGCGAAGTCGAGGCATTTCTGTCCTGGCT
GGCGAACGAGCGCAAGGTTTCGGTCTCCACGCATCGTCAGGCATTGGCGGCCTTGCTGTTCTTCTACGGC
AAGGTGCTGTGCACGGATCTGCCCTGGCTTCAGGAGATCGGAAGACCTCGGCCGTCGCGGCGCTTGCCGG
TGGTGCTGACCCCGGATGAAGTGGTTCGCATCCTCGGTTTTCTGGAAGGCGAGCATCGTTTGTTCGCCCA
GGACTCTAGCTATAGTTCTAGTGGTTGGCTACAGCTTGCATGCCTGCAGGCAGCTGCGCGCTCGCTCGCT
CACTGAGGCCGCCCGGGCGTCGGGCGACCTTTGGTCGCCCGGCCTCAGTGAGCGAGCGAGCGCGCAGAGA
GGGAGTGGCCAACTCCATCACTAGGGGTTCCTGCGGCCGCACGCGCGTCTCGAGTTTACTCCCTATCAGT
GATAGAGAACGTATGTCGAGTTTACTCCCTATCAGTGATAGAGAACGATGTCGAGTTTACTCCCTATCAG
TGATAGAGAACGTATGTCGAGTTTACTCCCTATCAGTGATAGAGAACGTATGTCGAGTTTACTCCCTATC
AGTGATAGAGAACGTATGTCGAGTTTATCCCTATCAGTGATAGAGAACGTATGTCGAGTTTACTCCCTAT
CAGTGATAGAGAACGTATGTCGAGGTAGGCGTGTACGGTGGGAGGCCTATATAAGCAGAGCTCGTTTAGT
GAACCGTCAGATCGCCACCGGTGTTTAAACGCTAGCGGCGCGCCAGCGATCCACCGGATCTAGATAACTG
ATCCTTATCGATAATCAACCTCTGGATTACAAAATTTGTGAAAGATTGACTGGTATTCTTAACTATGTTG
CTCCTTTTACGCTATGTGGATACGCTGCTTTAATGCCTTTGTATCATGCTATTGCTTCCCGTATGGCTTT
CATTTTCTCCTCCTTGTATAAATCCTGGTTGCTGTCTCTTTATGAGGAGTTGTGGCCCGTTGTCAGGCAA
CGTGGCGTGGTGTGCACTGTGTTTGCTGACGCAACCCCCACTGGTTGGGGCATTGCCACCACCTGTCAGC
TCCTTTCCGGGACTTTCGCTTTCCCCCTCCCTATTGCCACGGCGGAACTCATCGCCGCCTGCCTTGCCCG
CTGCTGGACAGGGGCTCGGCTGTTGGGCACTGACAATTCCGTGGTGTTGTCGGGGAAATCATCGTCCTTT
CCTTGGCTGCTCGCCTGTGTTGCCACCTGGATTCTGCGCGGGACGCCCTTCTGCTACGTCCCTTCGGCCC
TCAATCCAGCGGACCTTCCTTCCCGCGGCCTGCTGCCGGCTCTGCGGCCTCTTCCGCGTCTTCGCCTTCG
CCCTCAGACGAGTCGGATCTCCCTTTGGGCCGCCTCCCCGCATCGATACCGTCGACTAGAGCTCGCTGAT
CAGCCTCGACTGTGCCTTCTAGTTGCCAGCCATCTGTTGTTTGCCCCTCCCCCGTGCCTTCCTTGACCCT
GGAAGGTGCCACTCCCACTGTCCTTTCCTAATAAAATGAGGAAATTGCATCGCATTGTCTGAGTAGGTGT
CATTCTATTCTGGGGGGTGGGGTGGGGCAGGACAGCAAGGGGGAGGATTGGGAAGACAATAGCAGACTAG
TACGTCTCTCAAGGATAAGTAAGTAATATTAAGGTACGGGAGGTATTGGACAGGCCGCAATAAAATATCT
TTATTTTCATTACATCTGTGTGTTGGTTTTTTGTGTGAATCGATAGTACTAACATACGCTCTCCATCAAA
ACAAAACGAAACAAAACAAACTAGCAAAATAGGCTGTCCCCAGTGCAAGTGCAGGTGCCAGAACATTTCT
CTGGCCTAACTGGCCGACGCGTACCCTAGAAGTTTGTTCGTGACTCAGACTAGAAGTTTGTTCGTGACTC
AGACTAGAAGTTTGTTCGTGACTCAGACTAGAAGTTTGTTCGTGACTCAGAACTCATTCATAAAACGCTT
GTTATAAAAGCAGTGGCTGCGGCGCCTCGTACTCCAACCGCATCTGCAGCGAGCAACTGAGAAGCCAAGA
CTGAGCCGGCGGCCGGATCCAGCTCATGAGCCATGGCTTCCCGCCGGAGGTGGAGGAGCAGGATGATGGC
ACGCTGCCCATGTCTTGTGCCCAGGAGAGCGGGATGGACCGTCACCCTGCAGCCTGTGCTTCTGCTAGGA
TCAATGTGGAATTCACCATGTCTAGACTGGACAAGAGCAAAGTCATAAACTCTGCTCTGGAATTACTCAA
TGAAGTCGGTATCGAAGGCCTGACGACAAGGAAACTCGCTCAAAAGCTGGGAGTTGAGCAGCCTACCCTG
TACTGGCACGTGAAGAACAAGCGGGCCCTGCTCGATGCCCTGGCAATCGAGATGCTGGACAGGCATCATA
CCCACTTCTGCCCCCTGGAAGGCGAGTCATGGCAAGACTTTCTGCGGAACAACGCCAAGTCATTCCGCTG
TGCTCTCCTCTCACATCGCGACGGGGCTAAAGTGCATCTCGGCACCCGCCCAACAGAGAAACAGTACGAA
ACCCTGGAAAATCAGCTCGCGTTCCTGTGTCAGCAAGGCTTCTCCCTGGAGAACGCACTGTACGCTCTGT
CCGCCGTGGGCCACTTTACACTGGGCTGCGTATTGGAGGATCAGGAGCATCAAGTAGCAAAAGAGGAAAG
AGAGACACCTACCACCGATTCTATGCCCCCACTTCTGAGACAAGCAATTGAGCTGTTCGACCATCAGGGA
GCCGAACCTGCCTTCCTTTTCGGCCTGGAACTAATCATATGTGGCCTGGAGAAACAGCTAAAGTGCGAAA
GCGGCGGGCCGGCCGACGCCCTTGACGATTTTGACTTAGACATGCTCCCAGCCGATGCCCTTGACGACTT
TGACCTTGATATGCTGCCTGCTGACGCTCTTGACGATTTTGACCTTGACATGCTCCCCGGGTAACTAAGT
AAGCATCGATACCGTCGACCTCGAGGGGGGGCCCGGTACCCAATTCGCCCTATAGTGAGTCGTATTACGC
GCGCAGCGGCCGACCATGGCCCAACTTGTTTATTGCAGCTTATAATGGTTACAAATAAAGCAATAGCATC
ACAAATTTCACAAATAAAGCATTTTTTTCACTGCATTCTAGTTGTGGTTTGTCCAAACTCATCAATGTAT
CTTATCATGTCTGGATCTCCGGACACGTGCGGACCGAGCGGCCGCAGGAACCCCTAGTGATGGAGTTGGC
CACTCCCTCTCTGCGCGCTCGCTCGCTCACTGAGGCCGGGCGACCAAAGGTCGCCCGACGCCCGGGCTTT
GCCCGGGCGGCCTCAGTGAGCGAGCGAGCGCGCAGCTGCCTGCAGGTCTGAGACAATAACCCTGATAAAT
GCTTCAATAATGTAAGCTTGTCGAGAAGTACTAGAGGATCATAATCAGCCATACCACATTTGTAGAGGTT
TTACTTGCTTTAAAAAACCTCCCACACCTCCCCCTGAACCTGAAACATAAAATGAATGCAATTGTTGTTG
TTAACTTGTTTATTGCAGCTTATAATGGTTACAAATAAAGCAATAGCATCACAAATTTCACAAATAAAGC
ATTTTTTTCACTGCATTCTAGTTGTGGTTTGTCCAAACTCATCAATGTATCTTATCATGTCTGGATCTGA
TCACTGATATCGCCTAGGAGATCCGAACCAGATAAGTGAAATCTAGTTCCAAACTATTTTGTCATTTTTA
ATTTTCGTATTAGCTTACGACGCTACACCCAGTTCCCATCTATTTTGTCACTCTTCCCTAAATAATCCTT
AAAAACTCCATTTCCACCCCTCCCAGTTCCCAACTATTTTGTCCGCCCACAGCGGGGCATTTTTCTTCCT
GTTATGTTTTTAATCAAACATCCTGCCAACTCCATGTGACAAACCGTCATCTTCGGCTACTTTTTCTCTG
TCACAGAATGAAAATTTTTCTGTCATCTCTTCGTTATTAATGTTTGTAATTGACTGAATATCAACGCTTA
TTTGCAGCCTGAATGGCGAATGG
Features (pLannotate 1.2.2; 29 found; start..end, strand, type, name):
      2..456     +  rep_origin     f1 ori (sequence partly withheld): f1 bacteriophage origin of replication; arrow indicates direction of (+) strand synthesis
    482..586     +  promoter       AmpR promoter: bla
    587..1447    +  CDS            AmpR: β-lactamase; bla; confers resistance to ampicillin, carbenicillin, and related antibiotics
   1618..2206    +  rep_origin     ori: high-copy-number ColE1/pMB1/pBR322/pUC origin of replication
   2392..2443    -  misc_feature   bom (fragment): basis of mobility region from pBR322
   2511..2735    -  mobile_element Tn7R: mini-Tn7 element (right end of the Tn7 transposon) Tn7
   2802..3335    -  CDS            GmR: gentamycin acetyltransferase; aacC1; confers resistance to gentamycin
   3505..3533    -  promoter       Pc promoter: intI1 (promoter lies within the coding sequence); class 1 integron promoter
   3511..3858    -  CDS            YPR2_ECOLX (fragment): Protein predicted: Swiss-Prot protein existence level 4. From Escherichia coli.
   3863..3880    -  misc_feature   MCS (fragment): pUC18/19 multiple cloning site
   3884..3911    +  repeat_region  AAV2 ITR (fragment): inverted terminal repeat of adeno-associated virus serotype 2 inverted
   3940..3967    +  repeat_region  AAV2 ITR (fragment): inverted terminal repeat of adeno-associated virus serotype 2 inverted
   4022..4336    +  promoter       tight TRE promoter: Tet-responsive promoter PTight, consisting of seven tet operator sequences followed by the minimal CMV promoter
   4403..4991    +  misc_feature   WPRE: woodchuck hepatitis virus posttranscriptional regulatory element
   5030..5141    +  polyA_signal   bGH poly(A) signal: bovine growth hormone polyadenylation signal
   5289..5337    +  polyA_signal   poly(A) signal: synthetic polyadenylation signal
   5351..5442    +  misc_feature   pause site: RNA polymerase II transcriptional pause signal from the human α2 globin gene
   5679..5798    +  CDS            d2EYFP (fragment): EYFP destabilized by residues 422-461 of mouse ornithine decarboxylase, giving an in vivo half-life of ~2 hours mammalian codon-optimized
   5808..6505    +  CDS            rtTA3 (fragment): reverse tetracycline transactivator 3 activates expression from Tet-responsive promoters in the presence of doxycycline
   6435..6545    +  CDS            VP48: 3 tandem repeats of the minimal activation domain of herpes simplex virus VP16 (Cheng et al., 2013)
   6565..6600    +  misc_feature   MCS (fragment): pBluescript multiple cloning site
   6609..6627    -  promoter       T7 promoter: promoter for bacteriophage T7 RNA polymerase
   6653..6787    +  polyA_signal   SV40 poly(A) signal: SV40 polyadenylation signal
   6816..6956    +  repeat_region  AAV2 ITR: inverted terminal repeat of adeno-associated virus serotype 2 inverted
   6959..6991    +  promoter       AmpR promoter (fragment): bla
   7017..7100    +  CDS            large T antigen (fragment): large T antigen from SV40 (simian virus 40)
   7123..7257    +  polyA_signal   SV40 poly(A) signal: SV40 polyadenylation signal
   7286..7451    -  mobile_element Tn7L: mini-Tn7 element (left end of the Tn7 transposon) Tn7
   7614..7630    +  CDS            lacZα (fragment): LacZα fragment of β-galactosidase; lacZ fragment
