[The description below was written by a language model from this plasmid's Addgene catalogue record and pLannotate feature annotations shown in this document.]
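Description:
pAAV-RAM-d2TTA::TRE-MCS-WPRE-pA is an empty AAV transfer plasmid for the Robust Activity Marking (RAM) system, a tool for labelling and manipulating active neuronal ensembles. It derives from an AAV V032 backbone and is propagated in E. coli at high copy from a ColE1/pUC origin under ampicillin selection (AmpR). An f1 origin is also present. The backbone carries mini-Tn7 ends (Tn7L and Tn7R) flanking a gentamicin resistance gene and the AAV cassette, a layout typical of bacmid-transposition vectors, although the record does not state any use for these elements. The catalogue lists a backbone size of about 8 kb, whereas the two sequence records are roughly 7.6 kb and agree closely in feature content.

Between the AAV2 inverted terminal repeats, which direct packaging of the intervening DNA into virions, sit two expression units. The first is a tight TRE promoter (seven tet operators plus a minimal CMV promoter), followed by a short unannotated gap where the multiple cloning site presumably lies, then WPRE to enhance transcript expression and a bGH polyadenylation signal. A synthetic poly(A) signal and a transcriptional pause site then insulate the second unit. There the catalogue-listed pRAM promoter, which is not annotated in the feature tables, drives d2TTA terminated by an SV40 poly(A). The annotation software matches this coding region to an ornithine decarboxylase destabilising sequence (via d2EYFP), an rtTA3-like fragment and VP16 minimal activation repeats. This fits a destabilised tetracycline transactivator, and the construct name indicates tTA rather than the reverse form. A gene cloned into the MCS would thus be expressed when pRAM-driven transactivator binds the TRE, with tetracycline-class drugs expected to gate that step.
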