Addgene plasmid #63931: pAAV-RAM-d2TTA::TRE-MCS-WPRE-pA
Purpose: (Empty Backbone) Empty AAV-RAM plasmid w. multiple cloning site (MCS)
Depositing lab: Yingxi Lin. Depositing organization: Massachusetts Institute of Technology. Publication: A robust activity marking system for exploring active neuronal ensembles. Sorensen AT, Cooper YA, Baratta MV, Weng FJ, Zhang Y, Ramamoorthi K, Fropf R, LaVerriere E, Xue J, Young A, Schneider C, Gotzsche CR, Hemberg M, Yin JC, Maier SF, Lin Y. Elife. 2016 Sep 23;5. pii: e13918. doi: 10.7554/eLife.13918. PubMed 27661450.
Backbone
  Vector backbone: Derived from AAV V032
  Backbone manufacturer: Rachael Neve
  Backbone size (bp): 8000
  Vector type: AAV
  Promoter: pRAM and TRE
Growth in bacteria
  Bacterial resistance: Ampicillin, 100 μg/mL
  Growth temperature: 37°C
  Growth strain: NEB Stable
  Copy number: High Copy
Terms and licenses: Academic/Nonprofit Terms; Industry Terms: Not Available to Industry
Depositor comments: For more info regarding the plasmid, see RAM manuscript on eLife's homepage: http://dx.doi.org/10.7554/eLife.13918
How to cite: pAAV-RAM-d2TTA::TRE-MCS-WPRE-pA was a gift from Yingxi Lin (Addgene plasmid # 63931 ; http://n2t.net/addgene:63931 ; RRID:Addgene_63931)
