>Addgene plasmid #63931 | pAAV-RAM-d2TTA::TRE-MCS-WPRE-pA | addgene partial sequence | sequence record 163774 | LNCX 5'-AGCTCGTTTAGTGAACCGTCAGATC-3'
ACGCTAGCGGCGCGCCAGCGATCCACCGGATCTAGATAACTGATCCTTATCGATAATCAACCTCTGGATT
ACAAAATTTGTGAAAGATTGACTGGTATTCTTAACTATGTTGCTCCTTTTACGCTATGTGGATACGCTGC
TTTAATGCCTTTGTATCATGCTATTGCTTCCCGTATGGCTTTCATTTTCTCCTCCTTGTATAAATCCTGG
TTGCTGTCTCTTTATGAGGAGTTGTGGCCCGTTGTCAGGCAACGTGGCGTGGTGTGCACTGTGTTTGCTG
ACGCAACCCCCACTGGTTGGGGCATTGCCACCACCTGTCAGCTCCTTTCCGGGACTTTCGCTTTCCCCCT
CCCTATTGCCACGGCGGAACTCATCGCCGCCTGCCTTGCCCGCTGCTGGACAGGGGCTCGGCTGTTGGGC
ACTGACAATTCCGTGGTGTTGTCGGGGAAATCATCGTCCTTTCCTTGGCTGCTCGCCTGTGTTGCCACCT
GGATTCTGCGCGGGACGCCCTTCTGCTACGTCCCTTCGGCCCTCAATCCAGCGGACCTTCCTTCCCGCGG
CCTGCTGCCGGCTCTGCGGCCTCTTCCGCGTCTTCGCCTTCGCCCTCAGACGAGTCGGATCTCCCTTTGG
GCCGCCTCCCCGCATCGATACCGTCGACTAGAGCTCGCTGATCAGCCTCGACTGTGCCTTCTAGTTGCCA
GCCATCTGTTGTTTGCCCCTCCCCCGTGCCTTCCTTGACCCTGGAAGGTGCCACTCCCACTGTCCTTTCC
TAATAAAATGAGGAAATTGCATCGCATTGTCTGAGTAGGTGTCATTCTATTCTGGGGGGTGGGGTGGGGC
AGGACAGCAAGGGGGAGGATTGGGAAGACAATAGCAGACTAGTACGTCTCTCAAGGATAAGTAAGTAATA
TTAAGGTACGGGAGGTATTGGACAGGCCGCAATAAAATATCTTTATTTTCATTACATCTG
