>Addgene plasmid #63931 | pAAV-RAM-d2TTA::TRE-MCS-WPRE-pA | addgene partial sequence | sequence record 163775 | WPRE-R 5'-CATAGCGTAAAAGGAGCAACA-3'
GTCAATCTTTCACAAATTTTGTAATCCAGAGGTTGATTATCGATAAGGATCAGTTATCTAGATCCGGTGG
ATCGCTGGCGCGCCGCTAGCGTTTAAACACCGGTGGCGATCTGACGGTTCACTAAACGAGCTCTGCTTAT
ATAGGCCTCCCACCGTACACGCCTACCTCGACATACGTTCTCTATCACTGATAGGGAGTAAACTCGACAT
ACGTTCTCTATCACTGATAGGGATAAACTCGACATACGTTCTCTATCACTGATAGGGAGTAAACTCGACA
TACGTTCTCTATCACTGATAGGGAGTAAACTCGACATACGTTCTCTATCACTGATAGGGAGTAAACTCGA
CATCGTTCTCTATCACTGATAGGGAGTAAACTCGACATACGTTCTCTATCACTGATAGGGAGTAAACTCG
AGACGCGCGTGCGGCCGCAGGAACCCCTAGTGATGGAGTTGGCCACTCCCTCTCTGCGCGCTCG
