>Addgene plasmid #63931 | pAAV-RAM-d2TTA::TRE-MCS-WPRE-pA | addgene partial sequence | sequence record 164359 | RVprimer3 5'-CTAGCAAAATAGGCTGTCCC-3'
CAGAACATTTCTCTGGCCTAACTGGCCGACGCGTACCCTAGAAGTTTGTTCGTGACTCAGACTAGAAGTT
TGTTCGTGACTCAGACTAGAAGTTTGTTCGTGACTCAGACTAGAAGTTTGTTCGTGACTCAGAACTCATT
CATAAAACGCTTGTTATAAAAGCAGTGGCTGCGGCGCCTCGTACTCCAACCGCATCTGCAGCGAGCAACT
GAGAAGCCAAGACTGAGCCGGCGGCCGGATCCAGCTCATGAGCCATGGCTTCCCGCCGGAGGTGGAGGAG
CAGGATGATGGCACGCTGCCCATGTCTTGTGCCCAGGAGAGCGGGATGGACCGTCACCCTGCAGCCTGTG
CTTCTGCTAGGATCAATGTGGAATTCACCATGTCTAGACTGGACAAGAGCAAAGTCATAAACTCTGCTCT
GGAATTACTCAATGAAGTCGGTATCGAAGGCCTGACGACAAGGAAACTCGCTCAAAAGCTGGGAGTTGAG
CAGCCTACCCTGTACTGGCACGTGAAGAACAAGCGGGCCCTGCTCGATGCCCTGGCAATCGAGATGCTGG
ACAGGCATCATACCCACTTCTGCCCCCTGGAAGGCGAGTCATGGCAAGACTTTCTGCGGAACAACGCCAA
GTCATTCCGCTGTGCTCTCCTCTCACATCGCGACGGGGCTAAAGTGCATCTCGGCACCCGCCCAACAGAG
AAACAGTACGAAACCCTGGAAAATCAGCTCGCGTTCCTGTGTCAGCAAGGCTTCTCCCTGGAGAACGCAC
TGTACGCTCTGTCCGCCGTGGGCCACTTTACACTGGGCTGCGTATTGGAGGATCAGGAGCATCAAGTAGC
AAAAGAGGAAAGAGAGACACCTACCACCGATTCTATGCCCCCACTTCTGAGACAAGCAATTGAGCTGTTC
GACCATCAGGGAGCCGAACCTGCCTTCCTTTTCGGCCTGGAACTAATCATATGTGGCCTGGAGAAACAGC
TAAAGTGCGAAAGCGGCGGGCCGGCCGACGCCCTTGACGATTTTGACTTAGACAT
